Addgene plasmid #177639: pZS212
Purpose: In vitro transcription of Patiria miniata Lamp1
Depositing lab: Iain Cheeseman. Depositing organization: Whitehead Institute for Biomedical Research. Publication: Polarized Dishevelled dissolution and reassembly drives embryonic axis specification in sea star oocytes. Swartz SZ, Tan TH, Perillo M, Fakhri N, Wessel GM, Wikramanayake AH, Cheeseman IM. Curr Biol. 2021 Dec 20;31(24):5633-5641.e4. doi: 10.1016/j.cub.2021.10.022. Epub 2021 Nov 4. PubMed 34739818.
Backbone
  Vector backbone: pCS2+8
  Vector type: in vitro transcription
Growth in bacteria
  Bacterial resistance: Ampicillin, 100 μg/mL
  Growth temperature: 37°C
  Growth strain: DH5alpha
  Copy number: High Copy
Gene/Insert
  Gene/Insert name: Lamp1
  Species: Patiria miniata
  Tag / fusion protein: mCherry (C terminal on insert)
  Cloning method: Restriction Enzyme; 5′ cloning site unknown (unknown if destroyed)
Terms and licenses: Academic/Nonprofit Terms; Industry Terms: Not Available to Industry
How to cite: pZS212 was a gift from Iain Cheeseman (Addgene plasmid # 177639 ; http://n2t.net/addgene:177639 ; RRID:Addgene_177639)
