[The description below was written by a language model from this plasmid's Addgene catalogue record and pLannotate feature annotations shown in this document.]
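Description:
pZS212 is a 6,947-nt plasmid built on the pCS2+8 backbone and catalogued as an in vitro transcription vector for Lamp1 from the sea star Patiria miniata. It is maintained in E. coli as a high-copy plasmid through a ColE1/pUC-type origin and is selected with ampicillin via the β-lactamase gene and its native promoter. An f1 phage origin is also present, along with remnants of a lac region (lacZα and lacI fragments, lac promoter, operator and CAP site) that are carried over from the backbone and play no evident role in the payload.

The expression region follows the usual pCS2 layout. A simian cytomegalovirus IE94 enhancer/promoter is followed directly by an SP6 phage promoter, so the same insert can be transcribed in vitro by SP6 RNA polymerase or, in principle, expressed from the CMV promoter in transfected or injected cells. Lamp1 itself was not annotated by the feature-calling software, but the roughly 2.2 kb unannotated stretch between the SP6 promoter and mCherry is where the insert would sit, consistent with the catalogue entry listing mCherry as a C-terminal tag. Downstream lie a T7 promoter fragment and a T3 promoter in the reverse orientation and an SV40 polyadenylation signal, which is annotated on the minus strand. The cloning sites used are not recorded.

The stated purpose is to produce Lamp1-mCherry mRNA by in vitro transcription. Because LAMP1 is generally a lysosomal membrane protein, such a red fluorescent fusion would typically serve as a marker of lysosomal or late endosomal compartments. The associated work concerns sea star oocytes and embryonic axis specification, though the record does not spell out the specific experimental use.
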