Features (pLannotate 1.2.2; 15 found; start..end, strand, type, name):
    182..770     -  rep_origin     ori: high-copy-number ColE1/pMB1/pBR322/pUC origin of replication
    941..1801    -  CDS            AmpR: β-lactamase; bla; confers resistance to ampicillin, carbenicillin, and related antibiotics
   1802..1906    -  promoter       AmpR promoter: bla
   1959..2387    -  rep_origin     f1 ori (sequence partly withheld): f1 bacteriophage origin of replication; arrow indicates direction of (+) strand synthesis
   2392..2458    -  CDS            lacZα (fragment): LacZα fragment of β-galactosidase; lacZ fragment
   2465..3442    +  promoter       CMV IE94 promoter: enhancer/promoter region of simian cytomegalovirus major immediate early transcription unit IE94
   3477..3495    +  promoter       SP6 promoter: promoter for bacteriophage SP6 RNA polymerase
   5680..6387    +  CDS            mCherry: mCherry is a basic (constitutively fluorescent) red fluorescent protein published in 2004, derived from Discosoma sp.. It is reported to be a very rapidly-maturing monomer with low acid sensitivity.
   6419..6436    -  promoter       T7 promoter (fragment): promoter for bacteriophage T7 RNA polymerase
   6441..6575    -  polyA_signal   SV40 poly(A) signal: SV40 polyadenylation signal
   6688..6706    -  promoter       T3 promoter: promoter for bacteriophage T3 RNA polymerase
   6751..6767    -  protein_bind   lac operator: The lac repressor binds to the lac operator to inhibit transcription in E. coli. This inhibition can be relieved by adding lactose or isopropyl-β-D-thiogalactopyranoside (IPTG). lac repressor encoded by lacI
   6775..6805    -  promoter       lac promoter: promoter for the E. coli lac operon
   6820..6841    -  protein_bind   CAP binding site: CAP binding activates transcription in the presence of cAMP. E. coli catabolite activator protein
   6854..6946    -  CDS            lacI (fragment): lac repressor; lacI; The lac repressor binds to the lac operator to inhibit transcription in E. coli. This inhibition can be relieved by adding lactose or isopropyl-β-D-thiogalactopyranoside (IPTG).
>Addgene plasmid #177639 | pZS212 | addgene full sequence | sequence record 348522 | Addgene NGS Result
CTTCCGCTTCCTCGCTCACTGACTCGCTGCGCTCGGTCGTTCGGCTGCGGCGAGCGGTATCAGCTCACTC
AAAGGCGGTAATACGGTTATCCACAGAATCAGGGGATAACGCAGGAAAGAACATGTGAGCAAAAGGCCAG
CAAAAGGCCAGGAACCGTAAAAAGGCCGCGTTGCTGGCGTTTTTCCATAGGCTCCGCCCCCCTGACGAGC
ATCACAAAAATCGACGCTCAAGTCAGAGGTGGCGAAACCCGACAGGACTATAAAGATACCAGGCGTTTCC
CCCTGGAAGCTCCCTCGTGCGCTCTCCTGTTCCGACCCTGCCGCTTACCGGATACCTGTCCGCCTTTCTC
CCTTCGGGAAGCGTGGCGCTTTCTCATAGCTCACGCTGTAGGTATCTCAGTTCGGTGTAGGTCGTTCGCT
CCAAGCTGGGCTGTGTGCACGAACCCCCCGTTCAGCCCGACCGCTGCGCCTTATCCGGTAACTATCGTCT
TGAGTCCAACCCGGTAAGACACGACTTATCGCCACTGGCAGCAGCCACTGGTAACAGGATTAGCAGAGCG
AGGTATGTAGGCGGTGCTACAGAGTTCTTGAAGTGGTGGCCTAACTACGGCTACACTAGAAGAACAGTAT
TTGGTATCTGCGCTCTGCTGAAGCCAGTTACCTTCGGAAAAAGAGTTGGTAGCTCTTGATCCGGCAAACA
AACCACCGCTGGTAGCGGTGGTTTTTTTGTTTGCAAGCAGCAGATTACGCGCAGAAAAAAAGGATCTCAA
GAAGATCCTTTGATCTTTTCTACGGGGTCTGACGCTCAGTGGAACGAAAACTCACGTTAAGGGATTTTGG
TCATGAGATTATCAAAAAGGATCTTCACCTAGATCCTTTTAAATTAAAAATGAAGTTTTAAATCAATCTA
AAGTATATATGAGTAAACTTGGTCTGACAGTTACCAATGCTTAATCAGTGAGGCACCTATCTCAGCGATC
TGTCTATTTCGTTCATCCATAGTTGCCTGACTCCCCGTCGTGTAGATAACTACGATACGGGAGGGCTTAC
CATCTGGCCCCAGTGCTGCAATGATACCGCGAGACCCACGCTCACCGGCTCCAGATTTATCAGCAATAAA
CCAGCCAGCCGGAAGGGCCGAGCGCAGAAGTGGTCCTGCAACTTTATCCGCCTCCATCCAGTCTATTAAT
TGTTGCCGGGAAGCTAGAGTAAGTAGTTCGCCAGTTAATAGTTTGCGCAACGTTGTTGCCATTGCTACAG
GCATCGTGGTGTCACGCTCGTCGTTTGGTATGGCTTCATTCAGCTCCGGTTCCCAACGATCAAGGCGAGT
TACATGATCCCCCATGTTGTGCAAAAAAGCGGTTAGCTCCTTCGGTCCTCCGATCGTTGTCAGAAGTAAG
TTGGCCGCAGTGTTATCACTCATGGTTATGGCAGCACTGCATAATTCTCTTACTGTCATGCCATCCGTAA
GATGCTTTTCTGTGACTGGTGAGTACTCAACCAAGTCATTCTGAGAATAGTGTATGCGGCGACCGAGTTG
CTCTTGCCCGGCGTCAATACGGGATAATACCGCGCCACATAGCAGAACTTTAAAAGTGCTCATCATTGGA
AAACGTTCTTCGGGGCGAAAACTCTCAAGGATCTTACCGCTGTTGAGATCCAGTTCGATGTAACCCACTC
GTGCACCCAACTGATCTTCAGCATCTTTTACTTTCACCAGCGTTTCTGGGTGAGCAAAAACAGGAAGGCA
AAATGCCGCAAAAAAGGGAATAAGGGCGACACGGAAATGTTGAATACTCATACTCTTCCTTTTTCAATAT
TATTGAAGCATTTATCAGGGTTATTGTCTCATGAGCGGATACATATTTGAATGTATTTAGAAAAATAAAC
AAATAGGGGTTCCGCGCACATTTCCCCGAAAAGTGCCACCTAAATTGTAAGCGTTAATATTTTGTTAAAA
TTCGCGTTAAATTTTTGTTAAATCAGCTCATTTTTTAACCAATAGGCCGAAATCGGCAAAATCCCTTATA
AATCAAAAGAATAGACCGAGATAGGGT
[37 nt withheld, positions 2058-2094]
AAAGAACGTGGACTCCAACGTCAAAGG
[49 nt withheld, positions 2122-2170]
T
[91 nt withheld, positions 2172-2262]
G
[124 nt withheld, positions 2264-2387]
CCCATTCGCCATTCAGGCTGCGCAACTGTTGGGAAGGGCGATCGGTGCGGGCCTCTTCGCTATTACGCCA
GTCGACCGCCAATTCAATATGGCGTATATGGACTCATGCCAATTCAATATGGTGGATCTGGACCTGTGCC
AATTCAATATGGCGTATATGGACTCGTGCCAATTCAATATGGTGGATCTGGACCCCAGCCAATTCAATAT
GGCGGACTTGGCACCATGCCAATTCAATATGGCGGACCTGGCACTGTGCCAACTGGGGAGGGGTCTACTT
GGCACGGTGCCAAGTTTGAGGAGGGGTCTTGGCCCTGTGCCAAGTCCGCCATATTGAATTGGCATGGTGC
CAATAATGGCGGCCATATTGGCTATATGCCAGGATCAATATATAGGCAATATCCAATATGGCCCTATGCC
AATATGGCTATTGGCCAGGTTCAATACTATGTATTGGCCCTATGCCATATAGTATTCCATATATGGGTTT
TCCTATTGACGTAGATAGCCCCTCCCAATGGGCGGTCCCATATACCATATATGGGGCTTCCTAATACCGC
CCATAGCCACTCCCCCATTGACGTCAATGGTCTCTATATATGGTCTTTCCTATTGACGTCATATGGGCGG
TCCTATTGACGTATATGGCGCCTCCCCCATTGACGTCAATTACGGTAAATGGCCCGCCTGGCTCAATGCC
CATTGACGTCAATAGGACCACCCACCATTGACGTCAATGGGATGGCTCATTGCCCATTCATATCCGTTCT
CACGCCCCCTATTGACGTCAATGACGGTAAATGGCCCACTTGGCAGTACATCAATATCTATTAATAGTAA
CTTGGCAAGTACATTACTATTGGAAGTACGCCAGGGTACATTGGCAGTACTCCCATTGACGTCAATGGCG
GTAAATGGCCCGCGATGGCTGCCAAGTACATCCCCATTGACGTCAATGGGGAGGGGCAATGACGCAAATG
GGCGTTCCATTGACGTAAATGGGCGGTAGGCGTGCCTAATGGGAGGTCTATATAAGCAATGCTCGTTTAG
GGAACCGCCATTCTGCCTGGGGACGTCGGAGCAAGCTTGATTTAGGTGACACTATAGAATACAAGCTACT
TGTTCTTTTTGCAGGATCCACTAGTGGCGCGCCATGAAGCTTCTTACAGCAGTCCTACTTCTTATTTTTG
TAGCGCTTGGCGCAGCGCAGAACACCGAGTCTGCAGCCACCACTGCTCCTACTAAGAAATCCACAGAGGG
ACCCACTTCAAAGGCAAAAACTGCAGGGCCAGCAACAACGGGGGCTACAACCAAAGCACCAAAGGTTACA
ACAGCAACTGCAGCAACTGCAGTACCGACAACAGCAACACCTGCATCAACTGCAACTGCAACTGCGGCAA
CTGCAGGGCCAGCAACAACTGCTGGGACTGCCACTGCGCCAACTGCAGGGCCAGCAACAAATGCAAGCAC
CGCAGCACCCAAAACGACGGCAGCACCCACAAGCCCGACACCGGGCCCCACCACCGTGCCGCCCCCATTT
TTTACCTATAACGTGACGAGCGCCGATGGGCAGGTGTGCTTTCTGGCCCAGTTTTATGCAGGGTTCTCAG
GCACGTATGAGCTCAAGAACACATCCATGATGAACTTTAACTTTGAGATGCCAGAGAACGCCAAAGTCGA
TGCCAAGAAGAGCAGGTGTGGCTGGCCTTCACAAACCGCCATCATGTTCCTGACCTGGACCGAAGGTGCA
GACAGCTTGGCTCTGGAATTCAGCATGGACAACGAAGCCCAAACCTTTCAGCTGAAATCTGCCAACGCTA
GTCTGACGCATTCCCCTGCACACTTCCCTGATAGCAAAACTACAGGGGCAGTCAAGTACGGCGGTGTCAC
CATGGGAGACTTCTTCAAGGCTGATTTTGGATACAGCTTCAAGTGTGCGTCCACCGAGCAGATTGCTTAC
AAGGCCAACGACTTTAAGTTTACCTTCTCCCAGCTGAAAGTGCAGCCGTATGAAGTGGACAAAACATTCG
GCCAAGAGAGCCCTTGCGCAGCAGACGGAGCCCACTGGTCCCTGAAAGAGAAGGGTAACTTTTGCCTGCT
GGCAGATTTCCAACTGACCTTCACCGGGGAATACACAAAAAACGACTCGAAAATGGGTACGTTTACCGTC
ATGCTCCCCGCAGATGCCCGTATCGACCTGGCCAACAGTCATTGTGAGGATAGCAACGCCCCTATGGCCC
AGGCTGTCTTGGCACTGACCTTCGATCAAAACTCCTTCATGCAGGTGTACCAAGTCGACAACAAGACGAA
AACCTTCTCCCTTGTCAACGCCACGGCTAAGCTGATGCACGATAAAACCCACTTCCCGGATAGCAAGGAC
GCTGGTAAGATCGTTACTTACGGTGGCGCGCTTACGGATCAGTTCCAGACTGGTCTAGGGGATTACTACA
AGTGCTCGGCCATGCAGAAGGTAGAATTCAAGGAGAACAAGTTTGCTCTGAGCTACACCGACTTGAAGAT
CCAACCGTTTGATGTGCACATGACCTTCGGAAACTTGAGCCAGTGCGGTCAGGACACGCCAACTGCCAAG
CCCCCCACGGTCCCTATGGGTAACTGGACTATCACAAGAGACAACAAGACCTGCATGATGATGCAGTTTC
AAGCTCAGTTCATCATCTCCTACCAAAAGGAAGTCGGGGGTAAAACTGAGATGAGCAAAGTGGGTTACTA
CCTTCCCAACACCACCCTAGACACCGCCGAGTCCACCTGCGGCGACACTTCGGCCATGTTTGTCGGCGCC
TTCTCCCCTGAAAACCTGAAGCCCATCAAAGACTGGGTCATGACCCTGGAATTCACCATGAAGAAAGACA
AGAGCTACTCCATGACAAACTTCAGCCTGGAGTTCATGATGGATGACGCCTACTTCCCGGGCCTCAACAA
ATCAATGGCCAAGATGATGACCGTCTTCAACAGCACGACGCGCTTTGATTCCACAGCTGGCAATTACTAC
ATGTGTAACGCAAACCAGGACATCATGGCCATGAACGTCAACGCAACCTTCATGAAGCTCAAGCTGCAGC
CCTTCGCTGAGCAGGTCAAGGGCGGAGGCCTCGGAAGTCCCTCTGACTGTGCTGCAGACAATGACGTCAG
TAACATCGTGCCGATCGCCGTGGGTTGCGCCCTGGCAGGCCTGGTCATCATCGTCCTGATTGCCTATCTG
ATCGGGCGAAGCCGCTCCAACCGATCCGGGTACCAGTCAGTCGGCCGGCCAGCGATCGCCGGACATCGAT
TGATGGTGAGCAAGGGCGAGGAGGATAACATGGCCATCATCAAGGAGTTCATGCGCTTCAAGGTGCACAT
GGAGGGCTCCGTGAACGGCCACGAGTTCGAGATCGAGGGCGAGGGCGAGGGCCGCCCCTACGAGGGCACC
CAGACCGCCAAGCTGAAGGTGACCAAGGGTGGCCCCCTGCCCTTCGCCTGGGACATCCTGTCCCCTCAGT
TCATGTACGGCTCCAAGGCCTACGTGAAGCACCCCGCCGACATCCCCGACTACTTGAAGCTGTCCTTCCC
CGAGGGCTTCAAGTGGGAGCGCGTGATGAACTTCGAGGACGGCGGCGTGGTGACCGTGACCCAGGACTCC
TCCCTGCAGGACGGCGAGTTCATCTACAAGGTGAAGCTGCGCGGCACCAACTTCCCCTCCGACGGCCCCG
TAATGCAGAAGAAGACCATGGGCTGGGAGGCCTCCTCCGAGCGGATGTACCCCGAGGACGGCGCCCTGAA
GGGCGAGATCAAGCAGAGGCTGAAGCTGAAGGACGGCGGCCACTACGACGCTGAGGTCAAGACCACCTAC
AAGGCCAAGAAGCCCGTGCAGCTGCCCGGCGCCTACAACGTCAACATCAAGTTGGACATCACCTCCCACA
ACGAGGACTACACCATCGTGGAACAGTACGAACGCGCCGAGGGCCGCCACTCCACCGGCGGCATGGACGA
GCTGTACAAGTAAGAATTCAAGGCCTCTCGAGCCTCTAGAACTATAGTGAGTCGTATTACGTAGATCCAG
ACATGATAAGATACATTGATGAGTTTGGACAAACCACAACTAGAATGCAGTGAAAAAAATGCTTTATTTG
TGAAATTTGTGATGCTATTGCTTTATTTGTAACCATTATAAGCTGCAATAAACAAGTTAACAACAACAAT
TGCATTCATTTTATGTTTCAGGTTCAGGGGGAGGTGTGGGAGGTTTTTTAATTCGCGGCCGCGGCGCCAA
TGCATTGGGCCCGGTACCCAGCTTTTGTTCCCTTTAGTGAGGGTTAATTGCGCGCTTGGCGTAATCATGG
TCATAGCTGTTTCCTGTGTGAAATTGTTATCCGCTCACAATTCCACACAACATACGAGCCGGGAGCATAA
AGTGTAAAGCCTGGGGTGCCTAATGAGTGAGCTAACTCACATTAATTGCGTTGCGCTCACTGCCCGCTTT
CCAGTCGGGAAACCTGTCGTGCCAGCTGCATTAATGAATCGGCCAACGCGCGGGGAGAGGCGGTTTGCGT
ATTGGGCGCT
